>Addgene plasmid #68404 | Cav3P104L-YFP | addgene partial sequence | sequence record 124459 | CMV-F 5'-CGCAAATGGGCGGTAGGCGTG-3'
AGCTGGTTTAGTGAACCGTCAGATCCGCTAGCGCTACCGGACTCAGATCTCGAGCTCAAGCTTCGAATTC
TGCAGTCGACGGTACCACCATGATGACCGAAGAGCACACGGATCTGGAAGCTCGGATCATCAAGGACATT
CACTGCAAGGAGATAGACTTGGTGAACCGCGACCCCAAGAACATCAATGAGGACATTGTGAAGGTAGATT
TTGAAGACGTGATTGCGGAGCCCGAGGGCACCTACAGCTTCGACGGTGTATGGAAGGTGAGCTTCACCAC
GTTCACCGTCTCCAAGTACTGGTGCTACCGCCTGTTGTCTACACTGCTGGGTGTTCCACTGGCCCTGCTC
TGGGGATTCCTGTTCGCCTGTATCTCCTTCTGCCACATATGGGCCGTGGTGCTCTGCATTAAGAGCTACC
TGATCGAGATCCAGTGCATCAGCCACATCTACTCACTGTGTATCCGCACCTTCTGCAACCCGCTCTTCGC
TGCGTTGGGCCAGGTCTGCAGCAACATTAAGGTGGTGCTGCGAAGGGAAGGCCGGGATCCACCGGTCGCC
ACCATGGTGAGCAAGGGCGAGGAGCTGTTCACCGGGGTGGTGCCCATCCTGGTCGAGCTGGACGGCGACG
TAAACGGCCACAAGTTCAGCGTGTCCGGCGAGGGCGAGGGCGATGCCACCTACGGCAAGCTGACCCTGAA
GTTCATCTGCACCACCGGCAAGCTGCCCGTGCCCTGGCCCACCCTCGTGACCACCTTCGGCTACGGCCTG
CAGTGCTTCGCCCGCTACCCCGACCACATGAAGCAGCACGACTTCTTCAAGTCCGCCATGCCCGAAGGCT
ACGTCCAGGAGCGCACCATCTTCTTCAAGGACGACGGCAACTACAAGACCCGCGCCGAGGTGAAGTTCGA
GG
