>Addgene plasmid #68404 | Cav3P104L-YFP | addgene partial sequence | sequence record 124520 | EGFP-N 5'-CGTCGCCGTCCAGCTCGACCAG-3'
ACCATGGTGGCGACCGGTGGATCCCGGCCTTCCCTTCGCAGCACCACCTTAATGTTGCTGCAGACCTGGC
CCAACGCAGCGAAGAGCGGGTTGCAGAAGGTGCGGATACACAGTGAGTAGATGTGGCTGATGCACTGGAT
CTCGATCAGGTAGCTCTTAATGCAGAGCACCACGGCCCATATGTGGCAGAAGGAGATACAGGCGAACAGG
AATCCCCAGAGCAGGGCCAGTGGAACACCCAGCAGTGTAGACAACAGGCGGTAGCACCAGTACTTGGAGA
CGGTGAACGTGGTGAAGCTCACCTTCCATACACCGTCGAAGCTGTAGGTGCCCTCGGGCTCCGCAATCAC
GTCTTCAAAATCTACCTTCACAATGTCCTCATTGATGTTCTTGGGGTCGCGGTTCACCAAGTCTATCTCC
TTGCAGTGAATGTCCTTGATGATCCGAGCTTCCAGATCCGTGTGCTCTTCGGTCATCATGGTGGTACCGT
CGACTGCAGAATTCGAAGCTTGAGCTCGAGATCTGAGTCCGGTAGCGCTAGCGGATCTGACGGTTCACTA
AACCAGCTCTGCTTATATAGACCTCCCACCGTACACGCCTACCGCCCATTTGCGTCAATGGGGCGGAGTT
GTTACGACATTTTGGAAAGTCCCGTTGATTTTGGTGCCAAAACAAACTCCCATTGACGTCAATGGGGTGG
AGACTTGGAAATCCCCGTGAGTCAAACCGCTATCCACGCCCATTGATGTACTGCCAAAACCGCATCACCA
TGGTAATAGCGATGACTAATACGTAGATGTACTGCCAAGTAGGAA
