[The description below was written by a language model from this plasmid's Addgene catalogue record.]
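Description:
Cav3P104L-YFP is a mammalian expression plasmid built on the Clontech pEYFP-N1 backbone, designed to produce a fluorescently tagged point mutant of mouse caveolin-3 in cultured cells. It is maintained in E. coli as a high-copy plasmid under kanamycin selection, and the same backbone provides neomycin resistance so that transfected mammalian cells can be selected with G418. The record lists a backbone of about 4.7 kb and a total size of 4856 bp; these figures do not quite add up with the stated 456 bp insert, so the sizes should be treated as approximate. No feature table accompanies the entry, so elements such as the replication origins and polyadenylation signals are not itemised here.

The payload is the mouse Cav3 coding sequence (also known as M-cav) carrying a substitution of proline 104 to leucine, inserted between the KpnI and BamHI sites of the multiple cloning site, both of which remain intact. Transcription is driven by the CMV promoter, a strong constitutive promoter in most mammalian cell types. Because this is an N1-type vector, the insert sits upstream of the fluorescent protein, producing caveolin-3 P104L with EYFP fused to its C terminus. According to the depositor, the mutant sequence was transferred from an earlier HA-tagged Cav3P104L construct.

The plasmid is intended for visualising the localisation and behaviour of this caveolin-3 mutant by fluorescence microscopy. The associated publication concerns caveolin trafficking through the Golgi complex and between the cell surface and lipid bodies, and its regulation by cholesterol and fatty acids.
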