Addgene plasmid #68404: Cav3P104L-YFP
Purpose: Expression of fluorescently tagged Caveolin3 point mutation in mammalian cells
Depositing lab: Rob Parton. Depositing organization: University of Queensland, Institute for Molecular Bioscience. Publication: Cholesterol and fatty acids regulate dynamic caveolin trafficking through the Golgi complex and between the cell surface and lipid bodies. Pol A, Martin S, Fernandez MA, Ingelmo-Torres M, Ferguson C, Enrich C, Parton RG. Mol Biol Cell. 2005 Apr;16(4):2091-105. Epub 2005 Feb 2. 10.1091/mbc.e04-08-0737 PubMed 15689493.
Backbone
  Vector backbone: pEYFP-N1
  Backbone manufacturer: Clontech
  Backbone size w/o insert (bp): 4700
  Total vector size (bp): 4856
  Vector type: Mammalian Expression
  Selectable markers: Neomycin (select with G418)
Growth in bacteria
  Bacterial resistance: Kanamycin, 50 μg/mL
  Growth temperature: 37°C
  Growth strain: DH5alpha
  Copy number: High Copy
Gene/Insert
  Gene/Insert name: Cav3
  Species: M. musculus (mouse)
  Insert size (bp): 456
  Mutation: Proline at position 104 changed to a Leucine
  Entrez Gene: Cav3 (a.k.a. Cav-3, M-cav)
  Promoter: CMV
  Tag / fusion protein: EYFP (C terminal on backbone)
  Cloning method: Restriction Enzyme; 5′ cloning site Kpn1 (not destroyed); 3′ cloning site BamH1 (not destroyed)
  Sequencing primers: 5′ EGFPN forward; 3′ eGFPN reverse
Terms and licenses: Academic/Nonprofit Terms; Industry Terms: Not Available to Industry
Depositor comments: This has been made by cloning Cav3P104L from HA tagged Cav3P104L construct as described in Carozzi et al 2002
How to cite: Cav3P104L-YFP was a gift from Rob Parton (Addgene plasmid # 68404 ; http://n2t.net/addgene:68404 ; RRID:Addgene_68404)
